Addgene plasmid #202593: pRSF1b-His8-TEV-PI31-1-151
Purpose: Bacterial expression of HsPI31-1-151
Depositing lab: Brenda Schulman. Depositing organization: Max Planck Institute of Biochemistry. Publication: PARK15/FBXO7 is dispensable for PINK1/Parkin mitophagy in iNeurons and HeLa cell systems. Kraus F, Goodall EA, Smith IR, Jiang Y, Paoli JC, Adolf F, Zhang J, Paulo JA, Schulman BA, Harper JW. EMBO Rep. 2023 Aug 3;24(8):e56399. doi: 10.15252/embr.202256399. Epub 2023 Jun 19. PubMed 37334901.
Backbone
  Vector backbone: pRSF1b
  Total vector size (bp): 4068
  Vector type: Bacterial Expression
Growth in bacteria
  Bacterial resistance: Kanamycin, 50 μg/mL
  Growth temperature: 37°C
  Growth strain: DH5alpha
  Copy number: Low Copy
Gene/Insert
  Gene/Insert name: PI31
  Species: H. sapiens (human)
  Mutation: aa 1-151 only
  Entrez Gene: PSMF1 (a.k.a. PI31)
  Tag / fusion protein: 8xHis, TEV (N terminal on insert)
Terms and licenses: Academic/Nonprofit Terms; Industry Terms: Not Available to Industry
Depositor comments: Please visit https://doi.org/10.1101/2022.11.02.514817 for bioRxiv preprint.
How to cite: pRSF1b-His8-TEV-PI31-1-151 was a gift from Brenda Schulman (Addgene plasmid # 202593 ; http://n2t.net/addgene:202593 ; RRID:Addgene_202593)
