[The description below was written by a language model from this plasmid's Addgene catalogue record and pLannotate feature annotations shown in this document.]
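Description:
pRSF1b-His8-TEV-PI31-1-151 is a 4,068 bp bacterial expression plasmid built on the pRSF1b backbone for producing a truncated form of the human proteasome inhibitor PI31 (gene PSMF1) in E. coli. It replicates from the RSF1030 origin, which is compatible with other common origin classes and so allows co-maintenance with additional plasmids in the same cell. Selection is by kanamycin through an aminoglycoside phosphotransferase (aph(3')-Ia) gene. The catalogue entry lists it as low copy.

Expression is driven by a T7 promoter, which spans the numbering origin of the circular sequence. It is followed immediately by a lac operator and the phage T7 gene 10 ribosome binding site. A plasmid-borne lacI gene with its own promoter supplies the repressor, so transcription depends on a host providing T7 RNA polymerase and is inducible with IPTG. The open reading frame begins with an N-terminal polyhistidine tag, recorded as 8xHis although the automated annotation matched seven residues. A TEV protease cleavage site follows, then the PSMF1 fragment covering residues 1-151 only, which is the N-terminal portion of the protein. The tag arrangement permits metal-affinity purification and subsequent removal of the histidine tag with TEV protease.

Fragments of an S-Tag and a T7 gene 10B-derived solubility tag are annotated downstream of the insert and before the T7 terminator. These appear to be backbone remnants, and the record does not indicate that they are fused to the product. The short TcR fragments and the partial AmpR promoter are likewise vestigial annotation hits. The stated purpose is simply bacterial expression of human PI31 1-151. The associated publication concerns FBXO7 and PINK1/Parkin mitophagy.
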