Features (pLannotate 1.2.2; 18 found; start..end, strand, type, name):
      3..27      +  protein_bind   lac operator: The lac repressor binds to the lac operator to inhibit transcription in E. coli. This inhibition can be relieved by adding lactose or isopropyl-β-D-thiogalactopyranoside (IPTG). lac repressor encoded by lacI
     42..64      +  RBS            RBS: efficient ribosome binding site from bacteriophage T7 gene 10 (Olins and Rangwala, 1989)
     83..103     +  CDS            7xHis: 6xHis affinity tag
    107..124     +  CDS            TEV site (fragment): tobacco etch virus (TEV) protease recognition and cleavage site
    128..580     +  CDS            PSMF1 (fragment): PSMF1_HUMAN - Experimental evidence at protein level: Swiss-Prot protein existence level 1. Plays an important role in control of proteasome function. Inhibits the hydrolysis of protein and peptide substrates by the 20S proteasome. Also inhibits the activation of the proteasome by the proteasome regulatory proteins PA700 and PA28. From Homo sapiens (Human).
    605..646     +  CDS            S-Tag (fragment): affinity and epitope tag derived from pancreatic ribonuclease A
    676..693     +  CDS            SET1 (fragment): solubility-enhancement tag derived from T7 phage gene 10B
    701..748     +  terminator     T7 terminator: transcription terminator for bacteriophage T7 RNA polymerase
    912..969     +  promoter       AmpR promoter (fragment): bla
    978..1793    -  CDS            KanR: aminoglycoside phosphotransferase; aph(3')-Ia; confers resistance to kanamycin in bacteria or G418 (Geneticin®) in eukaryotes
   1794..1885    -  promoter       AmpR promoter: bla
   1901..2650    -  rep_origin     RSF ori: Plasmids containing the RSF 1030 origin of replication can be propagated in E. coli cells that contain additional plasmids with compatible origins.
   2733..2797    -  CDS            TcR (fragment): tetracycline efflux protein; tet; confers resistance to tetracycline
   2812..2833    -  protein_bind   CAP binding site: CAP binding activates transcription in the presence of cAMP. E. coli catabolite activator protein
   2846..3928    -  CDS            lacI: lac repressor; lacI; The lac repressor binds to the lac operator to inhibit transcription in E. coli. This inhibition can be relieved by adding lactose or isopropyl-β-D-thiogalactopyranoside (IPTG).
   3929..4006    -  promoter       lacI promoter: lacI
   4014..4049    -  CDS            TcR (fragment): tetracycline efflux protein; tet; confers resistance to tetracycline
   4052..2       +  promoter       T7 promoter (across the origin): promoter for bacteriophage T7 RNA polymerase
>Addgene plasmid #202593 | pRSF1b-His8-TEV-PI31-1-151 | addgene full sequence | sequence record 398273 | Addgene NGS Result
GGGGAATTGTGAGCGGATAACAATTCCCCTGTAGAAATAATTTTGTTTAACTTTAATAAGGAGATATACC
ATGGGCAGCAGCCATCACCATCACCATCACCATCACGAGGATCTGTACTTTCAGTCTATGGCGGGCCTGG
AGGTACTGTTCGCATCGGCAGCGCCGGCCATCACCTGCAGGCAGGACGCGCTCGTCTGCTTCTTGCATTG
GGAAGTGGTGACACACGGTTACTGCGGCTTGGGTGTCGGTGACCAGCCGGGTCCCAATGATAAGAAGTCA
GAACTGCTGCCAGCTGGGTGGAACAACAATAAAGACCTGTATGTCCTCCGGTATGAGTATAAGGATGGGT
CCAGAAAGCTCCTTGTGAAAGCCATCACCGTGGAGAGCAGCATGATCCTCAATGTGCTGGAATATGGCTC
ACAGCAAGTGGCAGACTTGACCCTGAACTTGGATGATTATATCGATGCAGAACACCTGGGTGACTTCCAC
AGGACCTACAAGAACAGTGAGGAGCTTCGGTCTCGTATTGTGTCTGGAATCATCACACCTATCCATGAGC
AGTGGGAAAAGGCTAATGTATGATAAGGTACCCTCGAGTCTGGTAAAGAAACCGCTGCTGCGAAATTTGA
ACGCCAGCACATGGACTCGTCTACTAGCGCAGCTTAATTAACCTAGGCTGCTGCCACCGCTGAGCAATAA
CTAGCATAACCCCTTGGGGCCTCTAAACGGGTCTTGAGGGGTTTTTTGCTGAAACCTCAGGCATTTGAGA
AGCACACGGTCACACTGCTTCCGGTAGTCAATAAACCGGTAAACCAGCAATAGACATAAGCGGCTATTTA
ACGACCCTGCCCTGAACCGACGACAAGCTGACGACCGGGTCTCCGCAAGTGGCACTTTTCGGGGAAATGT
GCGCGGAACCCCTATTTGTTTATTTTTCTAAATACATTCAAATATGTATCCGCTCATGAATTAATTCTTA
GAAAAACTCATCGAGCATCAAATGAAACTGCAATTTATTCATATCAGGATTATCAATACCATATTTTTGA
AAAAGCCGTTTCTGTAATGAAGGAGAAAACTCACCGAGGCAGTTCCATAGGATGGCAAGATCCTGGTATC
GGTCTGCGATTCCGACTCGTCCAACATCAATACAACCTATTAATTTCCCCTCGTCAAAAATAAGGTTATC
AAGTGAGAAATCACCATGAGTGACGACTGAATCCGGTGAGAATGGCAAAAGTTTATGCATTTCTTTCCAG
ACTTGTTCAACAGGCCAGCCATTACGCTCGTCATCAAAATCACTCGCATCAACCAAACCGTTATTCATTC
GTGATTGCGCCTGAGCGAGACGAAATACGCGGTCGCTGTTAAAAGGACAATTACAAACAGGAATCGAATG
CAACCGGCGCAGGAACACTGCCAGCGCATCAACAATATTTTCACCTGAATCAGGATATTCTTCTAATACC
TGGAATGCTGTTTTCCCGGGGATCGCAGTGGTGAGTAACCATGCATCATCAGGAGTACGGATAAAATGCT
TGATGGTCGGAAGAGGCATAAATTCCGTCAGCCAGTTTAGTCTGACCATCTCATCTGTAACATCATTGGC
AACGCTACCTTTGCCATGTTTCAGAAACAACTCTGGCGCATCGGGCTTCCCATACAATCGATAGATTGTC
GCACCTGATTGCCCGACATTATCGCGAGCCCATTTATACCCATATAAATCAGCATCCATGTTGGAATTTA
ATCGCGGCCTAGAGCAAGACGTTTCCCGTTGAATATGGCTCATACTCTTCCTTTTTCAATATTATTGAAG
CATTTATCAGGGTTATTGTCTCATGAGCGGATACATATTTGAATGTATTTAGAAAAATAAACAAATAGGC
ATGCAGCGCTCTTCCGCTTCCTCGCTCACTGACTCGCTACGCTCGGTCGTTCGACTGCGGCGAGCGGTGT
CAGCTCACTCAAAAGCGGTAATACGGTTATCCACAGAATCAGGGGATAAAGCCGGAAAGAACATGTGAGC
AAAAAGCAAAGCACCGGAAGAAGCCAACGCCGCAGGCGTTTTTCCATAGGCTCCGCCCCCCTGACGAGCA
TCACAAAAATCGACGCTCAAGCCAGAGGTGGCGAAACCCGACAGGACTATAAAGATACCAGGCGTTTCCC
CCTGGAAGCTCCCTCGTGCGCTCTCCTGTTCCGACCCTGCCGCTTACCGGATACCTGTCCGCCTTTCTCC
CTTCGGGAAGCGTGGCGCTTTCTCATAGCTCACGCTGTTGGTATCTCAGTTCGGTGTAGGTCGTTCGCTC
CAAGCTGGGCTGTGTGCACGAACCCCCCGTTCAGCCCGACCGCTGCGCCTTATCCGGTAACTATCGTCTT
GAGTCCAACCCGGTAAGACACGACTTATCGCCACTGGCAGCAGCCATTGGTAACTGATTTAGAGGACTTT
GTCTTGAAGTTATGCACCTGTTAAGGCTAAACTGAAAGAACAGATTTTGGTGAGTGCGGTCCTCCAACCC
ACTTACCTTGGTTCAAAGAGTTGGTAGCTCAGCGAACCTTGAGAAAACCACCGTTGGTAGCGGTGGTTTT
TCTTTATTTATGAGATGATGAATCAATCGGTCTATCAAGTCAACGAACAGCTATTCCGTTACTCTAGATT
TCAGTGCAATTTATCTCTTCAAATGTAGCACCTGAAGTCAGCCCCATACGATATAAGTTGTAATTCTCAT
GTTAGTCATGCCCCGCGCCCACCGGAAGGAGCTGACTGGGTTGAAGGCTCTCAAGGGCATCGGTCGAGAT
CCCGGTGCCTAATGAGTGAGCTAACTTACATTAATTGCGTTGCGCTCACTGCCCGCTTTCCAGTCGGGAA
ACCTGTCGTGCCAGCTGCATTAATGAATCGGCCAACGCGCGGGGAGAGGCGGTTTGCGTATTGGGCGCCA
GGGTGGTTTTTCTTTTCACCAGTGAGACGGGCAACAGCTGATTGCCCTTCACCGCCTGGCCCTGAGAGAG
TTGCAGCAAGCGGTCCACGCTGGTTTGCCCCAGCAGGCGAAAATCCTGTTTGATGGTGGTTAACGGCGGG
ATATAACATGAGCTGTCTTCGGTATCGTCGTATCCCACTACCGAGATGTCCGCACCAACGCGCAGCCCGG
ACTCGGTAATGGCGCGCATTGCGCCCAGCGCCATCTGATCGTTGGCAACCAGCATCGCAGTGGGAACGAT
GCCCTCATTCAGCATTTGCATGGTTTGTTGAAAACCGGACATGGCACTCCAGTCGCCTTCCCGTTCCGCT
ATCGGCTGAATTTGATTGCGAGTGAGATATTTATGCCAGCCAGCCAGACGCAGACGCGCCGAGACAGAAC
TTAATGGGCCCGCTAACAGCGCGATTTGCTGGTGACCCAATGCGACCAGATGCTCCACGCCCAGTCGCGT
ACCGTCTTCATGGGAGAAAATAATACTGTTGATGGGTGTCTGGTCAGAGACATCAAGAAATAACGCCGGA
ACATTAGTGCAGGCAGCTTCCACAGCAATGGCATCCTGGTCATCCAGCGGATAGTTAATGATCAGCCCAC
TGACGCGTTGCGCGAGAAGATTGTGCACCGCCGCTTTACAGGCTTCGACGCCGCTTCGTTCTACCATCGA
CACCACCACGCTGGCACCCAGTTGATCGGCGCGAGATTTAATCGCCGCGACAATTTGCGACGGCGCGTGC
AGGGCCAGACTGGAGGTGGCAACGCCAATCAGCAACGACTGTTTGCCCGCCAGTTGTTGTGCCACGCGGT
TGGGAATGTAATTCAGCTCCGCCATCGCCGCTTCCACTTTTTCCCGCGTTTTCGCAGAAACGTGGCTGGC
CTGGTTCACCACGCGGGAAACGGTCTGATAAGAGACACCGGCATACTCTGCGACATCGTATAACGTTACT
GGTTTCACATTCACCACCCTGAATTGACTCTCTTCCGGGCGCTATCATGCCATACCGCGAAAGGTTTTGC
GCCATTCGATGGTGTCCGGGATCTCGACGCTCTCCCTTATGCGACTCCTGCATTAGGAAATTAATACGAC
TCACTATA
